>Addgene plasmid #241241 | GfaABC1D-Lck-mCherry-ibARK | addgene full sequence | sequence record 489403 | Addgene Long Read Sequencing Result
CTGCGCGCTCGCTCGCTCACTGAGGCCGCCCGGGCAAAGCCCGGGCGTCGGGCGACCTTTGGTCGCCCGG
CCTCAGTGAGCGAGCGAGCGCGCAGAGAGGGAGTGGCCAACTCCATCACTAGGGGTTCCTTCTAGACAAC
TTTGTATAGAAAAGTTGTGTAGTTAATGATTAACCCGCCATGCTACTTATCTACGTAGCCATGCTCTAGG
AAGATCTAACATATCCTGGTGTGGAGTAGGGGACGCTGCTCTGACAGAGGCTCGGGGGCCTGAGCTGGCT
CTGTGAGCTGGGGAGGAGGCAGACAGCCAGGCCTTGTCTGCAAGCAGACCTGGCAGCATTGGGCTGGCCG
CCCCCCAGGGCCTCCTCTTCATGCCCAGTGAATGACTCACCTTGGCACAGACACAATGTTCGGGGTGGGC
ACAGTGCCTGCTTCCCGCCGCACCCCAGCCCCCCTCAAATGCCTTCCGAGAAGCCCATTGAGCAGGGGGC
TTGCATTGCACCCCAGCCTGACAGCCTGGCATCTTGGGATAAAAGCAGCACAGCCCCCTAGGGGCTGCCC
TTGCTGTGTGGCGCCACCGGCGGTGGAGAACAAGGCTCTATTCAGCCTGTGCCCAGGAAAGGGGATCAGG
GGATGCCCAGGCATGGACAGTGGGTGGCAGGGGGGGAGAGGAGGGCTGTCTGCTTCCCAGAAGTCCAAGG
ACACAAATGGGTGAGGGGAGAGCTCTCCCCATAGCTGGGCTGCGGCCCAACCCCACCCCCTCAGGCTATG
CCAGGGGGTGTTGCCAGGGGCACCCGGGCATCGCCAGTCTAGCCCACTCCTTCATAAAGCCCTCGCATCC
CAGGAGCGAGCAGAGCCAGAGCAGGTTGGAGAGGAGACGCATCACCTCCGCTGCTCGCAAGCTTTATTGC
GGTAGTTTATCACAGTTAAATTGCTAACGCAGTCAGTGCTTCTGACACAACAGTCTCGAACTTAAGCTGC
AGAAGTTGGTCGTGAGGCACTGGGCAGGTAAGTATCAAGGTTACAAGACAGGTTTAAGGAGACCAATAGA
AACTGGGCTTGTCGAGACAGAGAAGACTCTTGCGTTTCTGATAGGCACCTATTGGTCTTACTGACATCCA
CTTTGCCTTTCTCTCCACAGGTGTCCACTCCCAGTTCAATTACAGCTCTTAAGGCTAGAGTACTTAATAC
GACTCACTATAGGCTAGCCTCGAGAATTCCAAGTTTGTACAAAAAAGCAGGCTGCCACCATGGGCTGTGG
CTGCAGCTCAAACCCTGAAGATGACTGGATGGAGAACATTGACGTGTGTGAGAACTGCCATTATCCCCCG
CCGAAGCTTCGAATTGATCCACCGGTCGCCACCATGGTGAGCAAGGGCGAGGAGGATAACATGGCCATCA
TCAAGGAGTTCATGCGCTTCAAGGTGCACATGGAGGGCTCCGTGAACGGCCACGAGTTCGAGATCGAGGG
CGAGGGCGAGGGCCGCCCCTACGAGGGCACCCAGACCGCCAAGCTGAAGGTGACCAAGGGTGGCCCCCTG
CCCTTCGCCTGGGACATCCTGTCCCCTCAGTTCATGTACGGCTCCAAGGCCTACGTGAAGCACCCCGCCG
ACATCCCCGACTACTTGAAGCTGTCCTTCCCCGAGGGCTTCAAGTGGGAGCGCGTGATGAACTTCGAGGA
CGGCGGCGTGGTGACCGTGACCCAGGACTCCTCCCTGCAGGACGGCGAGTTCATCTACAAGGTGAAGCTG
CGCGGCACCAACTTCCCCTCCGACGGCCCCGTAATGCAGAAGAAGACCATGGGCTGGGAGGCCTCCTCCG
AGCGGATGTACCCCGAGGACGGCGCCCTGAAGGGCGAGATCAAGCAGAGGCTGAAGCTGAAGGACGGCGG
CCACTACGACGCTGAGGTCAAGACCACCTACAAGGCCAAGAAGCCCGTGCAGCTGCCCGGCGCCTACAAC
GTCAACATCAAGTTGGACATCACCTCCCACAACGAGGACTACACCATCGTGGAACAGTACGAACGCGCCG
AGGGCCGCCACTCCACCGGCGGCATGGACGAGCTGTACAAGAAGTACCTGGAGGACCGGGGCGAGGTGAC
TTTTGAGAAGATCTTCTCCCAGAAGCTGGGGTACCTGCTTTTCCGAGACTTCTGCCTGAAGCACCTGGAG
GAGGCCAAGCCCTTGGTAGAGTTCTACGAGGAGATCAAGAAATACGAGAAGCTGGAGACAGAGGAGGAGC
GCCTGGTCTGCAGCCGAGAGATCTTCGACACGTACATCATGAAGGAGCTGCTGGCCTGCTCACATCCTTT
CTCGAAGAGCGCCATTGAGCACGTCCAGGGCCATCTGGTGAAGAAGCAGGTGCCTCCGGATCTCTTCCAG
CCATATATTGAAGAAATTTGCCAGAACCTCCGAGGAGACGTGTTCCAGAAATTCATCGAGAGCGATAAAT
TCACACGATTTTGCCAGTGGAAGAATGTAGAGCTCAACATCCACGGTAGTGGCTAGACCCAGCTTTCTTG
TACAAAGTGGGAATTCCGATAATCAACCTCTGGATTACAAAATTTGTGAAAGATTGACTGGTATTCTTAA
CTATGTTGCTCCTTTTACGCTATGTGGATACGCTGCTTTAATGCCTTTGTATCATGCTATTGCTTCCCGT
ATGGCTTTCATTTTCTCCTCCTTGTATAAATCCTGGTTGCTGTCTCTTTATGAGGAGTTGTGGCCCGTTG
TCAGGCAACGTGGCGTGGTGTGCACTGTGTTTGCTGACGCAACCCCCACTGGTTGGGGCATTGCCACCAC
CTGTCAGCTCCTTTCCGGGACTTTCGCTTTCCCCCTCCCTATTGCCACGGCGGAACTCATCGCCGCCTGC
CTTGCCCGCTGCTGGACAGGGGCTCGGCTGTTGGGCACTGACAATTCCGTGGTGTTGTCGGGGAAGCTGA
CGTCCTTTCCATGGCTGCTCGCCTGTGTTGCCACCTGGATTCTGCGCGGGACGTCCTTCTGCTACGTCCC
TTCGGCCCTCAATCCAGCGGACCTTCCTTCCCGCGGCCTGCTGCCGGCTCTGCGGCCTCTTCCGCGTCTT
CGCCTTCGCCCTCAGACGAGTCGGATCTCCCTTTGGGCCGCCTCCCCGCATCGGGAATTCCTAGAGCTCG
CTGATCAGCCTCGACTGTGCCTTCTAGTTGCCAGCCATCTGTTGTTTGCCCCTCCCCCGTGCCTTCCTTG
ACCCTGGAAGGTGCCACTCCCACTGTCCTTTCCTAATAAAATGAGGAAATTGCATCGCATTGTCTGAGTA
GGTGTCATTCTATTCTGGGGGGTGGGGTGGGGCAGGACAGCAAGGGGGAGGATTGGGAAGAGAATAGCAG
GCATGCTGGGGAGGGCCGCAGGAACCCCTAGTGATGGAGTTGGCCACTCCCTCTCTGCGCGCTCGCTCGC
TCACTGAGGCCGGGCGACCAAAGGTCGCCCGACGCCCGGGCTTTGCCCGGGCGGCCTCAGTGAGCGAGCG
AGCGCGCAGCTGCCTGCAGGGGCGCCTGATGCGGTATTTTCTCCTTACGCATCTGTGCGGTATTTCACAC
CGCATA
[95 nt withheld, positions 3577-3671]
T
[46 nt withheld, positions 3673-3718]
C
[141 nt withheld, positions 3720-3860]
CCTTTGACGTTGGAGTCCACGTTCTTT
[37 nt withheld, positions 3888-3924]
ACTCTATCTCGGGCTATTCTTTTGATTTATAAGGGATTTTGCCGATTTCGGTCTATTGGTTAAAAAATGA
GCTGATTTAACAAAAATTTAACGCGAATTTTAACAAAATATTAACGTTTACAATTTTATGGTGCACTCTC
AGTACAATCTGCTCTGATGCCGCATAGTTAAGCCAGCCCCGACACCCGCCAACACCCGCTGACGCGCCCT
GACGGGCTTGTCTGCTCCCGGCATCCGCTTACAGACAAGCTGTGACCGTCTCCGGGAGCTGCATGTGTCA
GAGGTTTTCACCGTCATCACCGAAACGCGCGAGACGAAAGGGCCTCGTGATACGCCTATTTTTATAGGTT
AATGTCATGATAATAATGGTTTCTTAGACGTCAGGTGGCACTTTTCGGGGAAATGTGCGCGGAACCCCTA
TTTGTTTATTTTTCTAAATACATTCAAATATGTATCCGCTCATGAGACAATAACCCTGATAAATGCTTCA
ATAATATTGAAAAAGGAAGAGTATGAGTATTCAACATTTCCGTGTCGCCCTTATTCCCTTTTTTGCGGCA
TTTTGCCTTCCTGTTTTTGCTCACCCAGAAACGCTGGTGAAAGTAAAAGATGCTGAAGATCAGTTGGGTG
CACGAGTGGGTTACATCGAACTGGATCTCAACAGCGGTAAGATCCTTGAGAGTTTTCGCCCCGAAGAACG
TTTTCCAATGATGAGCACTTTTAAAGTTCTGCTATGTGGCGCGGTATTATCCCGTATTGACGCCGGGCAA
GAGCAACTCGGTCGCCGCATACACTATTCTCAGAATGACTTGGTTGAGTACTCACCAGTCACAGAAAAGC
ATCTTACGGATGGCATGACAGTAAGAGAATTATGCAGTGCTGCCATAACCATGAGTGATAACACTGCGGC
CAACTTACTTCTGACAACGATCGGAGGACCGAAGGAGCTAACCGCTTTTTTGCACAACATGGGGGATCAT
GTAACTCGCCTTGATCGTTGGGAACCGGAGCTGAATGAAGCCATACCAAACGACGAGCGTGACACCACGA
TGCCTGTAGCAATGGCAACAACGTTGCGCAAACTATTAACTGGCGAACTACTTACTCTAGCTTCCCGGCA
ACAATTAATAGACTGGATGGAGGCGGATAAAGTTGCAGGACCACTTCTGCGCTCGGCCCTTCCGGCTGGC
TGGTTTATTGCTGATAAATCTGGAGCCGGTGAGCGTGGAAGCCGCGGTATCATTGCAGCACTGGGGCCAG
ATGGTAAGCCCTCCCGTATCGTAGTTATCTACACGACGGGGAGTCAGGCAACTATGGATGAACGAAATAG
ACAGATCGCTGAGATAGGTGCCTCACTGATTAAGCATTGGTAACTGTCAGACCAAGTTTACTCATATATA
CTTTAGATTGATTTAAAACTTCATTTTTAATTTAAAAGGATCTAGGTGAAGATCCTTTTTGATAATCTCA
TGACCAAAATCCCTTAACGTGAGTTTTCGTTCCACTGAGCGTCAGACCCCGTAGAAAAGATCAAAGGATC
TTCTTGAGATCCTTTTTTTCTGCGCGTAATCTGCTGCTTGCAAACAAAAAAACCACCGCTACCAGCGGTG
GTTTGTTTGCCGGATCAAGAGCTACCAACTCTTTTTCCGAAGGTAACTGGCTTCAGCAGAGCGCAGATAC
CAAATACTGTTCTTCTAGTGTAGCCGTAGTTAGGCCACCACTTCAAGAACTCTGTAGCACCGCCTACATA
CCTCGCTCTGCTAATCCTGTTACCAGTGGCTGCTGCCAGTGGCGATAAGTCGTGTCTTACCGGGTTGGAC
TCAAGACGATAGTTACCGGATAAGGCGCAGCGGTCGGGCTGAACGGGGGGTTCGTGCACACAGCCCAGCT
TGGAGCGAACGACCTACACCGAACTGAGATACCTACAGCGTGAGCTATGAGAAAGCGCCACGCTTCCCGA
AGGGAGAAAGGCGGACAGGTATCCGGTAAGCGGCAGGGTCGGAACAGGAGAGCGCACGAGGGAGCTTCCA
GGGGGAAACGCCTGGTATCTTTATAGTCCTGTCGGGTTTCGCCACCTCTGACTTGAGCGTCGATTTTTGT
GATGCTCGTCAGGGGGGCGGAGCCTATGGAAAAACGCCAGCAACGCGGCCTTTTTACGGTTCCTGGCCTT
TTGCTGGCCTTTTGCTCACATGTCCTGCAGGCAG
Features (pLannotate 1.2.2; 19 found; start..end, strand, type, name):
    137..157     +  protein_bind   attB4: mutant version of attB; core recombination site for the Gateway® BP reaction BP Clonase™
   1008..1140    +  intron         chimeric intron: chimera between introns from human β-globin and immunoglobulin heavy chain genes
   1185..1203    +  promoter       T7 promoter: promoter for bacteriophage T7 RNA polymerase
   1220..1240    +  protein_bind   attB1: mutant version of attB; core recombination site for the Gateway® BP reaction BP Clonase™
   1250..1357    +  CDS            Lck (fragment): LCK_MOUSE - Also known as Lsk-t. Experimental evidence at protein level: Swiss-Prot protein existence level 1. Non-receptor tyrosine-protein kinase that plays an essential role in the selection and maturation of developing T-cells in the thymus and in the function of mature T-cells. Plays a key role in T- cell antigen receptor (TCR)-linked signal transduction pathways. Constitutively associated with the cytoplasmic portions of the CD4 and CD8 surface receptors. Association of the TCR with a peptide antigen- bound MHC complex facilitates the interaction of CD4 and CD8 with MHC class II and clas
   1364..2071    +  CDS            mCherry: mCherry is a basic (constitutively fluorescent) red fluorescent protein published in 2004, derived from Discosoma sp.. It is reported to be a very rapidly-maturing monomer with low acid sensitivity.
   2069..2494    +  CDS            GRK2 (fragment): ARBK1_BOVIN - Also known as ADRBK1. Experimental evidence at protein level: Swiss-Prot protein existence level 1. Specifically phosphorylates the agonist-occupied form of the beta-adrenergic and closely related receptors, probably inducing a desensitization of them (By similarity). Key regulator of LPAR1 signaling (By similarity). Competes with RALA for binding to LPAR1 thus affecting the signaling properties of the receptor (By similarity). Desensitizes LPAR1 and LPAR2 in a phosphorylation-independent manner (By similarity). Positively regulates ciliary smoothened (SMO)- dependent Hedgehog (H
   2510..2530    -  protein_bind   attB2: mutant version of attB; core recombination site for the Gateway® BP reaction BP Clonase™
   2541..3129    +  misc_feature   WPRE: woodchuck hepatitis virus posttranscriptional regulatory element
   3165..3276    +  polyA_signal   bGH poly(A) signal: bovine growth hormone polyadenylation signal
   3380..3520    +  repeat_region  AAV2 ITR: inverted terminal repeat of adeno-associated virus serotype 2 inverted
   3525..3576    -  misc_feature   bom (fragment): basis of mobility region from pBR322
   3595..4050    +  rep_origin     f1 ori (sequence partly withheld): f1 bacteriophage origin of replication; arrow indicates direction of (+) strand synthesis
   4051..4100    -  misc_feature   bom (fragment): basis of mobility region from pBR322
   4202..4237    -  CDS            rop (fragment): Rop protein, which maintains plasmids at low copy number; rop
   4332..4436    +  promoter       AmpR promoter: bla
   4437..5297    +  CDS            AmpR: β-lactamase; bla; confers resistance to ampicillin, carbenicillin, and related antibiotics
   5468..6056    +  rep_origin     ori: high-copy-number ColE1/pMB1/pBR322/pUC origin of replication
   6118..130     -  repeat_region  AAV2 ITR (across the origin): inverted terminal repeat of adeno-associated virus serotype 2 inverted
