[The description below was written by a language model from this plasmid's Addgene catalogue record and pLannotate feature annotations shown in this document.]
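Description:
GfaABC1D-Lck-mCherry-ibARK is an AAV transfer plasmid (backbone not specified in the record) designed to express a plasma membrane-tethered form of iβARK in astrocytes. It is propagated in bacteria as a high-copy plasmid through a ColE1/pUC-type origin with ampicillin selection (β-lactamase under its own promoter), and it also carries an f1 phage origin. The expression cassette lies between two AAV2 inverted terminal repeats, which allow the intervening DNA to be packaged into recombinant AAV particles. The depositor notes a 22-bp deletion in the 5' ITR but reports that the vector still packaged, expressed and produced the expected phenotypes.

The automated annotation does not label a promoter in the roughly 850-nt region between the attB4 site and the chimeric intron. The construct name indicates that this is the GfaABC1D promoter, a compact GFAP-derived element commonly used for astrocyte-selective expression. Downstream are a chimeric β-globin/immunoglobulin intron, a T7 promoter, and Gateway attB1 and attB2 sites flanking the coding region, pointing to assembly by multisite Gateway recombination. The open reading frame fuses an N-terminal fragment of mouse Lck, which supplies an acylation motif for membrane anchoring, to the red fluorescent protein mCherry and then to a fragment of bovine GRK2 (β-adrenergic receptor kinase 1), which is the iβARK moiety. A WPRE and a bovine growth hormone polyadenylation signal follow, enhancing transcript stability and processing. The associated work concerns astrocyte contributions to memory, and the record supports use of the vector for AAV delivery of a fluorescently trackable, membrane-localised iβARK to astrocytes.
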