Addgene plasmid #241241: GfaABC1D-Lck-mCherry-ibARK
Purpose: Expression of plasma membrane-tethered ibARK in astrocytes
Depositing lab: Jun Nagai. Publication: The astrocytic ensemble acts as a multiday trace to stabilize memory. Dewa KI, Kaseda K, Kuwahara A, Kubotera H, Yamasaki A, Awata N, Komori A, Holtz MA, Kasai A, Skibbe H, Takata N, Yokoyama T, Tsuda M, Numata G, Nakamura S, Takimoto E, Sakamoto M, Ito M, Masuda T, Nagai J. Nature. 2025 Oct 15. doi: 10.1038/s41586-025-09619-2. PubMed 41094146.
Backbone
  Vector backbone: Unknown
  Vector type: AAV
Growth in bacteria
  Bacterial resistance: Ampicillin, 100 μg/mL
  Growth temperature: 37°C
  Growth strain: NEB Stable
  Copy number: High Copy
Gene/Insert
  Gene/Insert name: Lck-mCherry-ibARK
  Species: B. taurus (bovine)
  Cloning method: Other
Terms and licenses: Academic/Nonprofit Terms; Industry Terms: Not Available to Industry
Depositor comments: Please note: This plasmid contains a 22-bp deletion within the 5' ITR. Despite this deletion, the vector consistently packaged, expressed, and produced the reported phenotypes in the depositor's experiments.
How to cite: GfaABC1D-Lck-mCherry-ibARK was a gift from Jun Nagai (Addgene plasmid # 241241 ; http://n2t.net/addgene:241241 ; RRID:Addgene_241241) For viral preps, please replace (Addgene plasmid # 241241) in the above sentence with: (Addgene viral prep # 241241-AAV5)
